Addgene plasmid #67159: Fast-GCaMP6f-RS06
Purpose: genetically encodable fluorescent calcium indicator protein to monitor neuronal activity
Depositing lab: Samuel Wang. Depositing organization: Princeton University. Publication: Fast calcium sensor proteins for monitoring neural activity. Badura A, Sun XR, Giovannucci A, Lynch LA, Wang SS. Neurophotonics. 2014 Oct;1(2):025008. 10.1117/1.NPh.1.2.025008 PubMed 25558464.
Backbone
  Vector backbone: pGP-RSET
  Backbone size w/o insert (bp): 2770
  Total vector size (bp): 1353
  Vector type: Bacterial Expression
Growth in bacteria
  Bacterial resistance: Ampicillin, 100 μg/mL
  Growth temperature: 37°C
  Growth strain: JM109
  Copy number: High Copy
Gene/Insert
  Gene/Insert name: Fast-GCaMP6f-RS06
  Species: H. sapiens (human); jellyfish
  Insert size (bp): 1353
  Mutation: M374Q within GCaMP6f
  Promoter: T7
  Tag / fusion protein: 6xHis (N terminal on insert); T7 tag (N terminal on insert); Xpress tag (N terminal on insert)
  Cloning method: Restriction Enzyme; 5′ cloning site XbaI (not destroyed); 3′ cloning site EcoRV (not destroyed)
  Sequencing primers: 5′ CAT GGT CCT GCT GGA GTT CGT G; 3′ CGT CGC CGT CCA GCT CGA CCA
Terms and licenses: Academic/Nonprofit Terms; Industry Terms: Not Available to Industry
How to cite: Fast-GCaMP6f-RS06 was a gift from Samuel Wang (Addgene plasmid # 67159 ; http://n2t.net/addgene:67159 ; RRID:Addgene_67159)
