[The description below was written by a language model from this plasmid's Addgene catalogue record and pLannotate feature annotations shown in this document.]
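Description:
Fast-GCaMP6f-RS06 is a bacterial expression plasmid built on the pGP-RSET backbone for producing a fast-kinetics variant of the genetically encoded calcium indicator GCaMP6f in E. coli. It is maintained through a high-copy ColE1/pUC-type origin and selected with ampicillin via a β-lactamase gene driven by its own promoter. An f1 phage origin is also present, which in principle allows single-stranded DNA production. The catalogue lists the total vector size as 1353 bp, which is actually the insert size. The deposited full sequence is 4,123 nt, consistent with the stated 2770 bp backbone plus the insert.

The payload is a roughly 1.35 kb open reading frame encoding GCaMP6f, a fusion of a circularly permuted jellyfish-derived GFP with calmodulin and a calmodulin-binding peptide, whose fluorescence rises when calcium binds. This version carries an M374Q substitution within GCaMP6f, which defines the RS06 variant in a series engineered for faster calcium responses. Expression is driven by a T7 promoter followed by the phage T7 gene 10 ribosome binding site and ends at a T7 terminator, so transcription requires a host that supplies T7 RNA polymerase. The protein carries N-terminal 6xHis, T7 and Xpress tags, which allow affinity purification and immunodetection. Short annotated fragments of lacZα, lacI and a gene 10-derived solubility tag appear to be backbone remnants rather than functional elements.

The stated purpose is monitoring neuronal activity, but this vector has no mammalian promoter. It is therefore best suited to producing recombinant sensor protein for in vitro characterisation, or to serving as a source of the coding sequence for subcloning.
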