Features (pLannotate 1.2.2; 11 found; start..end, strand, type, name):
     20..38      +  promoter       T7 promoter: promoter for bacteriophage T7 RNA polymerase
     70..92      +  RBS            RBS: efficient ribosome binding site from bacteriophage T7 gene 10 (Olins and Rangwala, 1989)
    100..1450    +  CDS            GCaMP6f (fragment): improved fluorescent protein-based calcium sensor (Chen et al., 2013)
   1481..1530    +  CDS            SET1 (fragment): solubility-enhancement tag derived from T7 phage gene 10B
   1538..1585    +  terminator     T7 terminator: transcription terminator for bacteriophage T7 RNA polymerase
   1611..1677    +  CDS            lacZα (fragment): LacZα fragment of β-galactosidase; lacZ fragment
   1682..2110    +  rep_origin     f1 ori (sequence partly withheld): f1 bacteriophage origin of replication; arrow indicates direction of (+) strand synthesis
   2163..2267    +  promoter       AmpR promoter: bla
   2268..3128    +  CDS            AmpR: β-lactamase; bla; confers resistance to ampicillin, carbenicillin, and related antibiotics
   3299..3887    +  rep_origin     ori: high-copy-number ColE1/pMB1/pBR322/pUC origin of replication
   4070..4123    +  CDS            lacI (fragment): lac repressor; lacI; The lac repressor binds to the lac operator to inhibit transcription in E. coli. This inhibition can be relieved by adding lactose or isopropyl-β-D-thiogalactopyranoside (IPTG).
>Addgene plasmid #67159 | Fast-GCaMP6f-RS06 | depositor full sequence | sequence record 115796 | Fast-GCaMP6f-RS06 sequence 4123 bps
GATCTCGATCCCGCGAAATTAATACGACTCACTATAGGGAGACCACAACGGTTTCCCTCTAGAAATAATT
TTGTTTAACTTTAAGAAGGAGATATACATATGGGTTCTCATCATCATCATCATCATGGTATGGCTAGCAT
GACTGGTGGACAGCAAATGGGTCGGGATCTGTACGACGATGACGATAAGGATCTCGCCACCATGGTCGAC
TCATCACGTCGTAAGTGGAATAAGACAGGTCACGCAGTCAGAGCTATAGGTCGGCTGAGCTCACTCGAGA
ACGTCTATATCAAGGCCGACAAGCAGAAGAACGGCATCAAGGCGAACTTCAAGATCCGCCACAACATCGA
GGACGGCGGCGTGCAGCTCGCCTACCACTACCAGCAGAACACCCCCATCGGCGACGGCCCCGTGCTGCTG
CCCGACAACCACTACCTGAGCGTGCAGTCCAAACTTTCGAAAGACCCCAACGAGAAGCGCGATCACATGG
TCCTGCTGGAGTTCGTGACCGCCGCCGGGATCACTCTCGGCATGGACGAGCTGTACAAGGGCGGTACCGG
AGGGAGCATGGTGAGCAAGGGCGAGGAGCTGTTCACCGGGGTGGTGCCCATCCTGGTCGAGCTGGACGGC
GACGTAAACGGCCACAAGTTCAGCGTGTCCGGCGAGGGTGAGGGCGATGCCACCTACGGCAAGCTGACCC
TGAAGTTCATCTGCACCACCGGCAAGCTGCCCGTGCCCTGGCCCACCCTCGTGACCACCCTGACCTACGG
CGTGCAGTGCTTCAGCCGCTACCCCGACCACATGAAGCAGCACGACTTCTTCAAGTCCGCCATGCCCGAA
GGCTACATCCAGGAGCGCACCATCTTCTTCAAGGACGACGGCAACTACAAGACCCGCGCCGAGGTGAAGT
TCGAGGGCGACACCCTGGTGAACCGCATCGAGCTGAAGGGCATCGACTTCAAGGAGGACGGCAACATCCT
GGGGCACAAGCTGGAGTACAACCTGCCGGACCAACTGACTGAAGAGCAGATCGCAGAATTTAAAGAGGAA
TTCTCCCTATTTGACAAGGACGGGGATGGGACAATAACAACCAAGGAGCTGGGGACGGTGATGCGGTCTC
TGGGGCAGAACCCCACAGAAGCAGAGCTGCAGGACATGATCAATGAAGTAGATGCCGACGGTGACGGCAC
AATCGACTTCCCTGAGTTCCTGACAATGCAGGCAAGAAAAATGAAATACAGGGACACGGAAGAAGAAATT
AGAGAAGCGTTCGGTGTGTTTGATAAGGATGGCAATGGCTACATCAGTGCAGCAGAGCTTCGCCACGTGA
TGACAAACCTTGGAGAGAAGTTAACAGATGAAGAGGTTGATGAAATGATCAGGGAAGCAGACATCGATGG
GGATGGTCAGGTAAACTACGAAGAGTTTGTACAAATGATGACAGCGAAGTAAGGTGTACAAAGATATCAA
GCTTGATCCGGCTGCTAACAAAGCCCGAAAGGAAGCTGAGTTGGCTGCTGCCACCGCTGAGCAATAACTA
GCATAACCCCTTGGGGCCTCTAAACGGGTCTTGAGGGGTTTTTTGCTGAAAGGAGGAACTATATCCGGAT
CTGGCGTAATAGCGAAGAGGCCCGCACCGATCGCCCTTCCCAACAGTTGCGCAGCCTGAATGGCGAATGG
G
[124 nt withheld, positions 1682-1805]
C
[91 nt withheld, positions 1807-1897]
A
[49 nt withheld, positions 1899-1947]
CCTTTGACGTTGGAGTCCACGTTCTTT
[37 nt withheld, positions 1975-2011]
ACCCTATCTCGGTCTATTCTTTTGATTTATAAGGGATTTTGCCGATTTCGGCCTATTGGTTAAAAAATGA
GCTGATTTAACAAAAATTTAACGCGAATTTTAACAAAATATTAACGCTTACAATTTAGGTGGCACTTTTC
GGGGAAATGTGCGCGGAACCCCTATTTGTTTATTTTTCTAAATACATTCAAATATGTATCCGCTCATGAG
ACAATAACCCTGATAAATGCTTCAATAATATTGAAAAAGGAAGAGTATGAGTATTCAACATTTCCGTGTC
GCCCTTATTCCCTTTTTTGCGGCATTTTGCCTTCCTGTTTTTGCTCACCCAGAAACGCTGGTGAAAGTAA
AAGATGCTGAAGATCAGTTGGGTGCACGAGTGGGTTACATCGAACTGGATCTCAACAGCGGTAAGATCCT
TGAGAGTTTTCGCCCCGAAGAACGTTTTCCAATGATGAGCACTTTTAAAGTTCTGCTATGTGGCGCGGTA
TTATCCCGTATTGACGCCGGGCAAGAGCAACTCGGTCGCCGCATACACTATTCTCAGAATGACTTGGTTG
AGTACTCACCAGTCACAGAAAAGCATCTTACGGATGGCATGACAGTAAGAGAATTATGCAGTGCTGCCAT
AACCATGAGTGATAACACTGCGGCCAACTTACTTCTGACAACGATCGGAGGACCGAAGGAGCTAACCGCT
TTTTTGCACAACATGGGGGATCATGTAACTCGCCTTGATCGTTGGGAACCGGAGCTGAATGAAGCCATAC
CAAACGACGAGCGTGACACCACGATGCCTGTAGCAATGGCAACAACGTTGCGCAAACTATTAACTGGCGA
ACTACTTACTCTAGCTTCCCGGCAACAATTAATAGACTGGATGGAGGCGGATAAAGTTGCAGGACCACTT
CTGCGCTCGGCCCTTCCGGCTGGCTGGTTTATTGCTGATAAATCTGGAGCCGGTGAGCGTGGGTCTCGCG
GTATCATTGCAGCACTGGGGCCAGATGGTAAGCCCTCCCGTATCGTAGTTATCTACACGACGGGGAGTCA
GGCAACTATGGATGAACGAAATAGACAGATCGCTGAGATAGGTGCCTCACTGATTAAGCATTGGTAACTG
TCAGACCAAGTTTACTCATATATACTTTAGATTGATTTAAAACTTCATTTTTAATTTAAAAGGATCTAGG
TGAAGATCCTTTTTGATAATCTCATGACCAAAATCCCTTAACGTGAGTTTTCGTTCCACTGAGCGTCAGA
CCCCGTAGAAAAGATCAAAGGATCTTCTTGAGATCCTTTTTTTCTGCGCGTAATCTGCTGCTTGCAAACA
AAAAAACCACCGCTACCAGCGGTGGTTTGTTTGCCGGATCAAGAGCTACCAACTCTTTTTCCGAAGGTAA
CTGGCTTCAGCAGAGCGCAGATACCAAATACTGTTCTTCTAGTGTAGCCGTAGTTAGGCCACCACTTCAA
GAACTCTGTAGCACCGCCTACATACCTCGCTCTGCTAATCCTGTTACCAGTGGCTGCTGCCAGTGGCGAT
AAGTCGTGTCTTACCGGGTTGGACTCAAGACGATAGTTACCGGATAAGGCGCAGCGGTCGGGCTGAACGG
GGGGTTCGTGCACACAGCCCAGCTTGGAGCGAACGACCTACACCGAACTGAGATACCTACAGCGTGAGCT
ATGAGAAAGCGCCACGCTTCCCGAAGGGAGAAAGGCGGACAGGTATCCGGTAAGCGGCAGGGTCGGAACA
GGAGAGCGCACGAGGGAGCTTCCAGGGGGAAACGCCTGGTATCTTTATAGTCCTGTCGGGTTTCGCCACC
TCTGACTTGAGCGTCGATTTTTGTGATGCTCGTCAGGGGGGCGGAGCCTATGGAAAAACGCCAGCAACGC
GGCCTTTTTACGGTTCCTGGCCTTTTGCTGGCCTTTTGCTCACATGTTCTTTCCTGCGTTATCCCCTGAT
TCTGTGGATAACCGTATTACCGCCTTTGAGTGAGCTGATACCGCTCGCCGCAGCCGAACGACCGAGCGCA
GCGAGTCAGTGAGCGAGGAAGCGGAAGAGCGCCCAATACGCAAACCGCCTCTCCCCGCGCGTTGGCCGAT
TCATTAATGCAG
