>Addgene plasmid #67159 | Fast-GCaMP6f-RS06 | addgene partial sequence | sequence record 117927 | T7term 5'-GCTAGTTATTGCTCAGCGG-3'
GGCTTTGTTAGCAGCCGGATCAAGCTTGATATCTTTGTACACCTTACTTCGCTGTCATCATTTGTACAAA
CTCTTCGTAGTTTACCTGACCATCCCCATCGATGTCTGCTTCCCTGATCATTTCATCAACCTCTTCATCT
GTTAACTTCTCTCCAAGGTTTGTCATCACGTGGCGAAGCTCTGCTGCACTGATGTAGCCATTGCCATCCT
TATCAAACACACCGAACGCTTCTCTAATTTCTTCTTCCGTGTCCCTGTATTTCATTTTTCTTGCCTGCAT
TGTCAGGAACTCAGGGAAGTCGATTGTGCCGTCACCGTCGGCATCTACTTCATTGATCATGTCCTGCAGC
TCTGCTTCTGTGGGGTTCTGCCCCAGAGACCGCATCACCGTCCCCAGCTCCTTGGTTGTTATTGTCCCAT
CCCCGTCCTTGTCAAATAGGGAGAATTCCTCTTTAAATTCTGCGATCTGCTCTTCAGTCAGTTGGTCCGG
CAGGTTGTACTCCAGCTTGTGCCCCAGGATGTTGCCGTCCTCCTTGAAGTCGATGCCCTTCAGCTCGATG
CGGTTCACCAGGGTGTCGCCCTCGAACTTCACCTCGGCGCGGGTCTTGTAGTTGCCGTCGTCCTTGAAGA
AGATGGTGCGCTCCTGGATGTAGCCTTCGGGCATGGCGGACTTGAAGAAGTCGTGCTGCTTCATGTGGTC
GGGGTAGCGGCTGAAGCACTGCACGCCGTAGGTCAGGGTGGTCACGAGGGTGGGCCAGGGCACGGGCAGC
TTGCCGGTGGTGCAGATGAACTTCAGGGTCAGCTTGCCGTAGGTGGCATCGCCCTCACCCTCGCCGGACA
CGCTGAACTTGTGGCCGTTTACGTCGCCGTCCAGCTCGACCAGGATGGGCACCACCCCGGTGAACAGCTC
CTCGCCCTTGCTCACCATGCTCCCTCCGGTACCGCCCTTGTACAGCTCGTCCATGCCGAGAGTGATCCCG
GCGGCGGTCACGAACTCCAGCAGGACCATGTGATCGCGCTTCTCGTTGGGGTCTTTCGAAAGTTTGGA
