>Addgene plasmid #67159 | Fast-GCaMP6f-RS06 | addgene partial sequence | sequence record 117931 | L4440 5'-AGCGAGTCAGTGAGCGAG-3'
AACCGCCTCTCCCCGCGCGTTGGCCGATTCATTAATGCAGGATCTCGATCCCGCGAAATTAATACGACTC
ACTATAGGGAGACCACAACGGTTTCCCTCTAGAAATAATTTTGTTTAACTTTAAGAAGGAGATATACATA
TGGGTTCTCATCATCATCATCATCATGGTATGGCTAGCATGACTGGTGGACAGCAAATGGGTCGGGATCT
GTACGACGATGACGATAAGGATCTCGCCACCATGGTCGACTCATCACGTCGTAAGTGGAATAAGACAGGT
CACGCAGTCAGAGCTATAGGTCGGCTGAGCTCACTCGAGAACGTCTATATCAAGGCCGACAAGCAGAAGA
ACGGCATCAAGGCGAACTTCAAGATCCGCCACAACATCGAGGACGGCGGCGTGCAGCTCGCCTACCACTA
CCAGCAGAACACCCCCATCGGCGACGGCCCCGTGCTGCTGCCCGACAACCACTACCTGAGCGTGCAGTCC
AAACTTTCGAAAGACCCCAACGAGAAGCGCGATCACATGGTCCTGCTGGAGTTCGTGACCGCCGCCGGGA
TCACTCTCGGCATGGACGAGCTGTACAAGGGCGGTACCGGAGGGAGCATGGTGAGCAAGGGCGAGGAGCT
GTTCACCGGGGTGGTGCCCATCCTGGTCGAGCTGGACGGCGACGTAAACGGCCACAAGTTCAGCGTGTCC
GGCGAGGGTGAGGGCGATGCCACCTACGGCAAGCTGACCCTGAAGTTCATCTGCACCACCGGCAAGCTGC
CCGTGCCCTGGCCCACCCTCGTGACCACCCTGACCTACGGCGTGCAGTGCTTCAGCCGCTACCCCGACCA
CATGAAGCAGCACGACTTCTTCAAGTCCGCCATGCCCGAAGGCTACATCCAGGAGCGCACCATCTTCTTC
AAGGACGACGGCAACTACAAGACCCGCGCCGAGGTGAAGTTCGAGGGCGACACCCTGGTGAACCGCATCG
AGCTGAAGGGCATCGACTTCAAGGAGGACGGCAACATCCTGGGGCACAAGCTGGAGTACAACCTG
